>Addgene plasmid #189854 | p15A-OptoCre-cat-T172A-P-R | addgene full sequence | sequence record 377954 | Addgene NGS Result
TTATCAAAAAGAGTATTGCATTAAAGTCTAACCTATAGGAATCTTACAGCCATCGAGAGGGACACGGCGA
AATAACTTCGTATAGCATACATTATACGAAGTTATCCAGGCATCAAATAAGGATCCAAACTCGAGTAAGG
ATCTCCAGGCATCAAATAAAACGAAAGGCTCAGTCGAAAGACTGGGCCTTTCGTTTTATCTGTTGTTTGT
CGGTGAACGCTCTCTACTAGAGTCACACTGGCTCACCTTCGGGTGGGCCTTTCTGCGTTTATACCATAAC
TTCGTATAGCATACATTATACGAAGTTATTTTAAGAAGGAGATATACATATGGAGAAAAAAATCACTGGA
TATACCACCGTTGATATATCCCAATGGCATCGTAAAGAACATTTTGAGGCATTTCAGTCAGTTGCTCAAT
GTACCTATAACCAGACCGTTCAGCTGGATATTACGGCCTTTTTAAAGACCGTAAAGAAAAATAAGCACAA
GTTTTATCCGGCCTTTATTCACATTCTTGCCCGCCTGATGAATGCTCATCCGGAATTTCGTATGGCAATG
AAAGACGGTGAGCTGGTGATATGGGATAGTGTTCACCCTTGTTACACCGTTTTCCATGAGCAAACTGAAA
CGTTTTCATCGCTCTGGAGTGAATACCACGACGATTTCCGGCAGTTTCTACACATATATTCGCAAGATGT
GGCGTGTTACGGTGAAAACCTGGCCTATTTCCCTAAAGGGTTTATTGAGAATATGTTTTTCGTCTCAGCC
AATCCCTGGGTGAGTTTCACCAGTTTTGATTTAAACGTGGCCAATATGGACAACTTCTTCGCCCCCGTTT
TCGCCATGGGCAAATATTATACGCAAGGCGACAAGGTGCTGATGCCGCTGGCGATTCAGGTTCATCATGC
CGTTTGTGATGGCTTCCATGTCGGCAGAATGCTTAATGAATTACAACAGTACTGCGATGAGTGGCAGGGC
GGGGCGTAATAATAGGGATCTCCAGGCATCAAATAAGGATCCAAACTCGAGTAAGGATCTCCAGGCATCA
AATAAAACGAAAGGCTCAGTCGAAAGACTGGGCCTTTCGTTTTATCTGTTGTTTGTCGGTGAACGCTCTC
TACTAGAGTCACACTGGCTCACCTTCGGGTGGGCCTTTCTGCGTTTATACCTAGGGATATATTCCGCTTC
CTCGCTCACTGACTCGCTACGCTCGGTCGTTCGACTGCGGCGAGCGGAAATGGCTTACGAACGGGGCGGA
GATTTCCTGGAAGATGCCAGGAAGATACTTAACAGGGAAGTGAGAGGGCCGCGGCAAAGCCGTTTTTCCA
TAGGCTCCGCCCCCCTGACAAGCATCACGAAATCTGACGCTCAAATCAGTGGTGGCGAAACCCGACAGGA
CTATAAAGATACCAGGCGTTTCCCCCTGGCGGCTCCCTCGTGCGCTCTCCTGTTCCTGCCTTTCGGTTTA
CCGGTGTCATTCCGCTGTTATGGCCGCGTTTGTCTCATTCCACGCCTGACACTCAGTTCCGGGTAGGCAG
TTCGCTCCAAGCTGGACTGTATGCACGAACCCCCCGTTCAGTCCGACCGCTGCGCCTTATCCGGTAACTA
TCGTCTTGAGTCCAACCCGGAAAGACATGCAAAAGCACCACTGGCAGCAGCCACTGGTAATTGATTTAGA
GGAGTTAGTCTTGAAGTCATGCGCCGGTTAAGGCTAAACTGAAAGGACAAGTTTTGGTGACTGCGCTCCT
CCAAGCCAGTTACCTCGGTTCAAAGAGTTGGTAGCTCAGAGAACCTTCGAAAAACCGCCCTGCAAGGCGG
TTTTTTCGTTTTCAGAGCAAGAGATTACGCGCAGACCAAAACGATCTCAAGAAGATCATCTTATTAATCA
GATAAAATATTTCTAGATTTCAGTGCAATTTATCTCTTCAAATGTAGCACCTGAAGTCAGCCCCATACGA
TATAAGTTGTTACTAGTGCTTGGATTCTCACCAATAAAAAACGCCCGGCGGCAACCGAGCGTTCTGAACA
AATCCAGATGGAGTTCTGAGGTCATTACTGGATCTATCAACAGGAGTCCAAGCGAGCTCTCGAACCCCAG
AGTCCCGCTCAGAAGAACTCGTCAAGAAGGCGATAGAAGGCGATGCGCTGCGAATCGGGAGCGGCGATAC
CGTAAAGCACGAGGAAGCGGTCAGCCCATTCGCCGCCAAGCTCTTCAGCAATATCACGGGTAGCCAACGC
TATGTCCTGATAGCGGTCCGCCACACCCAGCCGGCCACAGTCGATGAATCCAGAAAAGCGGCCATTTTCC
ACCATGATATTCGGCAAGCAGGCATCGCCATGGGTCACGACGAGATCCTCGCCGTCGGGCATGCGCGCCT
TGAGCCTGGCGAACAGTTCGGCTGGCGCGAGCCCCTGATGCTCTTCGTCCAGATCATCCTGATCGACAAG
ACCGGCTTCCATCCGAGTACGTGCTCGCTCGATGCGATGTTTCGCTTGGTGGTCGAATGGGCAGGTAGCC
GGATCAAGCGTATGCAGCCGCCGCATTGCATCAGCCATGATGGATACTTTCTCGGCAGGAGCAAGGTGAG
ATGACAGGAGATCCTGCCCCGGCACTTCGCCCAATAGCAGCCAGTCCCTTCCCGCTTCAGTGACAACGTC
GAGCACAGCTGCGCAAGGAACGCCCGTCGTGGCCAGCCACGATAGCCGCGCTGCCTCGTCCTGCAGTTCA
TTCAGGGCACCGGACAGGTCGGTCTTGACAAAAAGAACCGGGCGCCCCTGCGCTGACAGCCGGAACACGG
CGGCATCAGAGCAGCCGATTGTCTGTTGTGCCCAGTCATAGCCGAATAGCCTCTCCACCCAAGCGGCCGG
AGAACCTGCGTGCAATCCATCTTGTTCAATCATGCGAAACGATCCTCATCCTGTCTCTTGATCAGATCAT
GATCCCCTGCGCCATCAGATCCTTGGCGGCAAGAAAGCCATCCAGTTTACTTTGCAGGGCTTCCCAACCT
TACCAGAGGGCGCCCCAGCTGGCAATTCCGACGTCGGTGCCTAATGAGTGAGCTAACTTACATTAATTGC
GTTGCGCATTCACCACCCTGAATTGACTCTCTTCCGGGCGCTATCATGCCATACCGCGAAAGGTTTTGCG
CCATTCGATGGTGTCCGGGATCTCGACGCTCTCCCTTATGCGACTCCTGCATTAGGAAGCAGCCCAGTAG
TAGGTTGAGGCCGTTGAGCACCGCCGCCGCAAGGAATGGTGCATGCAAGGAGATGGCGCCCAACAGTCCC
CCGGCCACGGGGCCTGCCACCATACCCACGCCGAAACAAGCGCTCATGAGCCCGAAGTGGCGAGCCCGAT
CTTCCCCATCGGTGATGTCGGCGATATAGGCGCCAGCAACCGCACCTGTGGCGCCGGTGATGCCGGCCAC
GATGCCGAAGTTCCTATTATCACGAGGCCCTTTGAG
Features (pLannotate 1.2.2; 15 found; start..end, strand, type, name):
     72..105     +  protein_bind   loxP: Cre-mediated recombination occurs in the 8-bp core sequence (GCATACAT). Cre recombinase
    153..224     +  terminator     rrnB T1 terminator: transcription terminator T1 from the E. coli rrnB gene
    240..267     +  terminator     T7Te terminator: phage T7 early transcription terminator
    276..309     +  protein_bind   loxP: Cre-mediated recombination occurs in the 8-bp core sequence (GCATACAT). Cre recombinase
    330..989     +  CDS            CmR: chloramphenicol acetyltransferase; cat; confers resistance to chloramphenicol
   1049..1120    +  terminator     rrnB T1 terminator: transcription terminator T1 from the E. coli rrnB gene
   1136..1163    +  terminator     T7Te terminator: phage T7 early transcription terminator
   1182..1237    -  rep_origin     RSF ori (fragment): Plasmids containing the RSF 1030 origin of replication can be propagated in E. coli cells that contain additional plasmids with compatible origins.
   1325..1870    -  rep_origin     p15A ori: Plasmids containing the medium-copy-number p15A origin of replication can be propagated in E. coli cells that contain a second plasmid with the ColE1 origin.
   1984..2078    -  terminator     lambda t0 terminator: transcription terminator from phage lambda
   2112..2903    -  CDS            neo: KKA2_KLEPN - Also known as kan, nptII. Experimental evidence at protein level: Swiss-Prot protein existence level 1. Resistance to kanamycin, neomycin, paromomycin, ribostamycin, butirosin and gentamicin B. From Klebsiella pneumoniae.
   2935..3039    -  CDS            tnpA (fragment): TN5P_ECOLX - Also known as tnp. Experimental evidence at protein level: Swiss-Prot protein existence level 1. Mediates transposition of transposon Tn5 by a 'cut and paste' mechanism. First, the monomeric transposase binds the 19 bp inverted DNA repeats flanking the transposon. Then, dimerization of the DNA- bound transposase creates a synaptic DNA complex. After nicking of the first DNA strand, excision of the transposon proceeds through a series of intermediates. The transposase then mediates the insertion of the transposon at a new site by strand transfer. The activity of the wild- type tran
   3054..3075    -  protein_bind   CAP binding site: CAP binding activates transcription in the presence of cAMP. E. coli catabolite activator protein
   3088..3165    -  promoter       lacI promoter: lacI
   3173..3435    -  CDS            TcR (fragment): tetracycline efflux protein; tet; confers resistance to tetracycline
