[The description below was written by a language model from this plasmid's Addgene catalogue record and pLannotate feature annotations shown in this document.]
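Description:
p15A-OptoCre-cat-T172A-P-R is a low-copy bacterial expression plasmid built on the pBbA-k backbone. It serves as a Cre-responsive reporter and actuator for chloramphenicol resistance in E. coli. It replicates from the p15A origin, which is compatible with ColE1-type plasmids, so it can coexist with a second plasmid supplying the recombinase. It is selected with kanamycin through a neo (nptII) gene followed by the lambda t0 terminator. The catalogue gives a total size of 3,427 bp, while the sequenced record is 3,466 nt. The feature table also flags short fragments of an RSF origin, Tn5 transposase and a tetracycline resistance gene, plus a lacI promoter and CAP site. These appear to be backbone remnants rather than functional parts of the design.

The payload is a "P-loxP-TT-loxP-R-catT172A" cassette. A promoter described in the record as "P (T7 phage gene 10)", which the automated annotation did not detect, is followed by two same-orientation loxP sites. These sites flank a tandem terminator block (rrnB T1 plus T7Te) that stops transcription before it reaches the downstream gene. Past the second loxP site, presumably after the element designated "R" (not defined in the record, possibly a ribosome binding site variant), lies the chloramphenicol acetyltransferase coding sequence carrying a T172A substitution. A second rrnB T1/T7Te pair closes the unit.

Cre-mediated recombination excises the floxed terminators, permanently joining promoter to cat and switching on chloramphenicol resistance. The plasmid is meant to be paired with a light-activated Cre (Opto-Cre-Vvd2), so that illumination triggers resistance as part of an optogenetic toolkit for light-inducible antibiotic resistance. The record does not explain the functional effect of the T172A change.
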