Addgene plasmid #189854: p15A-OptoCre-cat-T172A-P-R
Purpose: Cre-inducible activation of cat-T172A for chloramphenicol resistance.
Depositing lab: Mary Dunlop. Depositing organization: Boston University Main Campus. Publication: An optogenetic toolkit for light-inducible antibiotic resistance. Sheets MB, Tague N, Dunlop MJ. Nat Commun. 2023 Feb 23;14(1):1034. doi: 10.1038/s41467-023-36670-2. PubMed 36823420.
Backbone
  Vector backbone: pBbA-k
  Backbone size w/o insert (bp): 2297
  Total vector size (bp): 3427
  Vector type: Bacterial Expression, Cre/Lox, Synthetic Biology
Growth in bacteria
  Bacterial resistance: Kanamycin, 50 μg/mL
  Growth temperature: 37°C
  Growth strain: DH5alpha
  Growth instructions: When transformed with Opto-Cre-Vvd2, store in the dark.
  Copy number: Low Copy
Gene/Insert
  Gene/Insert name: P-loxP-TT-loxP-R-catT172A
  Insert size (bp): 1130
  Promoter: P (T7 phage gene 10)
  Cloning method: Gibson Cloning
  Sequencing primers: 5′ ATCTTCCCCATCGGTGATGTCG; 3′ TTTCGCCACCACTGATTTGAGC
Terms and licenses: Academic/Nonprofit Terms; Industry Terms: Not Available to Industry
Depositor comments: Please visit https://www.biorxiv.org/content/10.1101/2022.06.10.495621v1 for bioRxiv preprint.
How to cite: p15A-OptoCre-cat-T172A-P-R was a gift from Mary Dunlop (Addgene plasmid # 189854 ; http://n2t.net/addgene:189854 ; RRID:Addgene_189854)
